Addgene plasmid #20280: PT3.5/CMV-EGFRvIII
Depositing lab: John Ohlfest. Depositing organization: University of Minnesota. Publication: De novo induction of genetically engineered brain tumors in mice using plasmid DNA. Wiesner SM, Decker SA, Larson JD, Ericson K, Forster C, Gallardo JL, Long C, Demorest ZL, Zamora EA, Low WC, SantaCruz K, Largaespada DA, Ohlfest JR. Cancer Res. 2009 Jan 15. 69(2):431-9. 10.1158/0008-5472.CAN-08-1800 PubMed 19147555.
Backbone
  Vector backbone: colE1/ampR
  Backbone manufacturer: Ohlfest Lab
  Backbone size w/o insert (bp): 5481
  Vector type: Transposon
Growth in bacteria
  Bacterial resistance: Ampicillin, 100 μg/mL
  Growth temperature: 37°C
  Growth strain: DH5alpha
  Growth instructions: DH5
  Copy number: Low Copy
Gene/Insert
  Gene/Insert name: EGFRvII
  Species: H. sapiens (human)
  Insert size (bp): 2832
  Mutation: See depositor comments below.
  Entrez Gene: EGFR (a.k.a. ERBB, ERBB1, ERRP, HER1, NISBD2, NNCIS, PIG61, mENA)
  Cloning method: Restriction Enzyme
  Sequencing primers: 5′ n/a; 3′ n/a
Terms and licenses: Academic/Nonprofit Terms; Industry Terms: Not Available to Industry
Depositor comments: Addgene NGS results identified a E423G variant in EGFRvIII compared to the NCBI reference (NP_001333870.1). We do not know if this variant affects function.
How to cite: PT3.5/CMV-EGFRvIII was a gift from John Ohlfest (Addgene plasmid # 20280 ; http://n2t.net/addgene:20280 ; RRID:Addgene_20280)
