[The description below was written by a language model from this plasmid's Addgene catalogue record and pLannotate feature annotations shown in this document.]
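Description:
PT3.5/CMV-EGFRvIII is a Sleeping Beauty-type transposon plasmid for delivering the human EGFRvIII oncogene into mammalian cells. It is built on a pBluescript-like ColE1/ampicillin-resistance backbone. Propagation in E. coli relies on the ColE1/pUC-family origin and a β-lactamase gene with its own promoter. The backbone also carries an f1 phage origin, lacZα and lac promoter/operator remnants, and flanking T7 and T3 promoters. The catalogue lists the plasmid as low copy, although the annotated origin is of the type usually described as high copy.

The payload is a roughly 2.8 kb human EGFR coding sequence, entered as "EGFRvII" in the insert field but named EGFRvIII in the plasmid title and depositor comments. EGFRvIII is the truncated, constitutively active receptor variant associated with glioblastoma. It is driven by the CMV immediate-early enhancer and promoter and terminated by a rabbit β-globin polyadenylation signal, which follows the coding sequence across the origin of the circular map. Between the promoter and the coding region lie a fragment of the MESV packaging signal and a truncated MMLV gag segment. These probably came along from a retroviral vector used as the source of the insert, though the record does not say so. The transposon inverted repeats are not annotated explicitly. A short hit to the Sleeping Beauty transposase downstream of the poly(A) signal may mark transposon-derived sequence, but no intact transposase is encoded, so one would have to be supplied in trans for genomic integration.

The two feature tables, from the repository's sequencing result and an earlier analysed sequence, agree apart from small coordinate shifts. Sequencing found an E423G variant relative to the reference EGFRvIII, of unknown functional effect. The associated publication used plasmid DNA to induce genetically engineered brain tumors de novo in mice.
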