Features (pLannotate 1.2.2; 22 found; start..end, strand, type, name):
     16..93      +  CDS            HBB (fragment): HBB_PONPY - Experimental evidence at transcript level: Swiss-Prot protein existence level 2. Involved in oxygen transport from the lung to the various peripheral tissues. From Pongo pygmaeus (Bornean orangutan).
    164..219     +  polyA_signal   β-globin poly(A) signal: rabbit β-globin polyadenylation signal (Gil and Proudfoot, 1987)
    562..632     +  CDS            SB100X (fragment): hyperactive variant of the Sleeping Beauty transposase (Mátés et al., 2009)
    884..903     +  misc_feature   MCS (fragment): pBluescript multiple cloning site
    916..934     -  promoter       T3 promoter: promoter for bacteriophage T3 RNA polymerase
    979..995     -  protein_bind   lac operator: The lac repressor binds to the lac operator to inhibit transcription in E. coli. This inhibition can be relieved by adding lactose or isopropyl-β-D-thiogalactopyranoside (IPTG). lac repressor encoded by lacI
   1003..1033    -  promoter       lac promoter: promoter for the E. coli lac operon
   1048..1069    -  protein_bind   CAP binding site: CAP binding activates transcription in the presence of cAMP. E. coli catabolite activator protein
   1082..1174    -  CDS            lacI (fragment): lac repressor; lacI; The lac repressor binds to the lac operator to inhibit transcription in E. coli. This inhibition can be relieved by adding lactose or isopropyl-β-D-thiogalactopyranoside (IPTG).
   1357..1945    -  rep_origin     ori: high-copy-number ColE1/pMB1/pBR322/pUC origin of replication
   2116..2976    -  CDS            AmpR: β-lactamase; bla; confers resistance to ampicillin, carbenicillin, and related antibiotics
   2977..3081    -  promoter       AmpR promoter: bla
   3108..3563    +  rep_origin     f1 ori (sequence partly withheld): f1 bacteriophage origin of replication; arrow indicates direction of (+) strand synthesis
   3567..3722    -  CDS            lacZα (fragment): LacZα fragment of β-galactosidase; lacZ fragment
   3730..3748    +  promoter       T7 promoter: promoter for bacteriophage T7 RNA polymerase
   3751..3773    +  misc_feature   MCS (fragment): pUC18/19 multiple cloning site
   4076..4095    -  misc_feature   MCS (fragment): pUC18/19 multiple cloning site
   4171..4474    +  enhancer       CMV enhancer: human cytomegalovirus immediate early enhancer
   4475..4678    +  promoter       CMV promoter: human cytomegalovirus (CMV) immediate early promoter
   4743..5002    +  misc_feature   MESV Ψ (fragment): packaging signal of murine embryonic stem cell virus
   5069..5485    +  CDS            gag (truncated): truncated Moloney murine leukemia virus (MMLV) gag gene lacking the start codon
   5590..8333    +  CDS            EGFR (fragment) (sequence partly withheld): precursor of human epidermal growth factor receptor
>Addgene plasmid #20280 | PT3.5/CMV-EGFRvIII | addgene full sequence | sequence record 394648 | Addgene NGS Result
TCGAGCTCAAGCTTCGAATTCACTCCTCAGGTGCAGGCTGCCTATCAGAAGGTGGTGGCTGGTGTGGCCA
ATGCCCTGGCTCACAAATACCACTGAGATCTTTTTCCCTCTGCCAAAAATTATGGGGACATCATGAAGCC
CCTTGAGCATCTGACTTCTGGCTAATAAAGGAAATTTATTTTCATTGCAATAGTGTGTTGGAATTTTTTG
TGTCTCTCACTCGGAAGGACATATGGGAGGGCAAATCATTTAAAACATCAGAATGAGTATTTGGTTTAGA
GTTTGGCAACATATGCCCATATGCTGGCTGCCATGAACAAAGGTTGGCTATAAAGAGGTCATCAGTATAT
GAAACAGCCCCCTGCTGTCCATTCCTTATTCCATAGAAAAGCCTTGACTTGAGGTTAGATTTTTTTTATA
TTTTGTTTTGTGTTATTTTTTTCTTTAACATCCCTAAAATTTTCCTTACATGTTTTACTAGCCAGATTTT
TCCTCCTCTCCTGACTACTCCCAGTCATAGCTGTCCCTCTTCTCTTATGGAGATCCCTCGACCTGCAGCC
CAAGCTTGTGGAAGGCTACTCGAAATGTTTGACCCAAGTTAAACAATTTAAAGGCAATGCTACCAAATAC
TAATTGAGTGTATGTAAACTTCTGACCCACTGGGAATGTGATGAAAGAAATAAAAGCTGAAATGAATCAT
TCTCTCTACTATTATTCTGATATTTCACATTCTTAAAATAAAGTGGTGATCCTAACTGACCTAAGACAGG
GAATTTTTACTAGGATTAAATGTCAGGAATTGTGAAAAAGTGAGTTTAAATGTATTTGGCTAAGGTGTAT
GTAAACTTCCGACTTCAACTGTATAGGGATCCTCTAGCTAGAGTCGAGGGGGGGCCCGGTACCCAGCTTT
TGTTCCCTTTAGTGAGGGTTAATTGCGCGCTTGGCGTAATCATGGTCATAGCTGTTTCCTGTGTGAAATT
GTTATCCGCTCACAATTCCACACAACATACGAGCCGGAAGCATAAAGTGTAAAGCCTGGGGTGCCTAATG
AGTGAGCTAACTCACATTAATTGCGTTGCGCTCACTGCCCGCTTTCCAGTCGGGAAACCTGTCGTGCCAG
CTGCATTAATGAATCGGCCAACGCGCGGGGAGAGGCGGTTTGCGTATTGGGCGCTCTTCCGCTTCCTCGC
TCACTGACTCGCTGCGCTCGGTCGTTCGGCTGCGGCGAGCGGTATCAGCTCACTCAAAGGCGGTAATACG
GTTATCCACAGAATCAGGGGATAACGCAGGAAAGAACATGTGAGCAAAAGGCCAGCAAAAGGCCAGGAAC
CGTAAAAAGGCCGCGTTGCTGGCGTTTTTCCATAGGCTCCGCCCCCCTGACGAGCATCACAAAAATCGAC
GCTCAAGTCAGAGGTGGCGAAACCCGACAGGACTATAAAGATACCAGGCGTTTCCCCCTGGAAGCTCCCT
CGTGCGCTCTCCTGTTCCGACCCTGCCGCTTACCGGATACCTGTCCGCCTTTCTCCCTTCGGGAACCGTG
GCGCTTTCTCATAGCTCACGCTGTAGGTATCTCAGTTCGGTGTAGGTCGTTCGCTCCAAGCTGGGCTGTG
TGCACGAACCCCCCGTTCAGCCCGACCGCTGCGCCTTATCCGGTAACTATCGTCTTGAGTCCAACCCGGT
AAGACACGACTTATCGCCACTGGCAGCAGCCACTGGTAACAGGATTAGCAGAGCGAGGTATGTAGGCGGT
GCTACAGAGTTCTTGAAGTGGTGGCCTAACTACGGCTACACTAGAAGAACAGTATTTGGTATCTGCGCTC
TGCTGAAGCCAGTTACCTTCGGAAAAAGAGTTGGTAGCTCTTGATCCGGCAAACAAACCACCGCTGGTAG
CGGTGGTTTTTTTGTTTGCAAGCAGCAGATTACGCGCAGAAAAAAAGGATCTCAAGAAGATCCTTTGATC
TTTTCTACGGGGTCTGACGCTCAGTGGAACGAAAACTCACGTTAAGGGATTTTGGTCATGAGATTATCAA
AAAGGATCTTCACCTAGATCCTTTTAAATTAAAAATGAAGTTTTAAATCAATCTAAAGTATATATGAGTA
AACTTGGTCTGACAGTTACCAATGCTTAATCAGTGAGGCACCTATCTCAGCGATCTGTCTATTTCGTTCA
TCCATAGTTGCCTGACTCCCCGTCGTGTAGATAACTACGATACGGGAGGGCTTACCATCTGGCCCCAGTG
CTGCAATGATACCGCGAGACCCACGCTCACCGGCTCCAGATTTATCAGCAATAAACCAGCCAGCCGGAAG
GGCCGAGCGCAGAAGTGGTCCTGCAACTTTATCCGCCTCCATCCAGTCTATTAATTGTTGCCGGGAAGCT
AGAGTAAGTAGTTCGCCAGTTAATAGTTTGCGCAACGTTGTTGCCATTGCTACAGGCATCGTGGTGTCAC
GCTCGTCGTTTGGTATGGCTTCATTCAGCTCCGGTTCCCAACGATCAAGGCGAGTTACATGATCCCCCAT
GTTGTGCAAAAAAGCGGTTAGCTCCTTCGGTCCTCCGATCGTTGTCAGAAGTAACTTGGCCGCAGTGTTA
TCACTCATGGTTATGGCAGCACTGCATAATTCTCTTACTGTCATGCCATCCGTAAGATGCTTTTCTGTGA
CTGGTGAGTACTCAACCAAGTCATTCTGAGAATAGTGTATGCGGCGACCGAGTTGCTCTTGCCCGGCGTC
AATACGGGATAATACCGCGCCACATAGCAGAACTTTAAAAGTGCTCATCATTGGAAAACGTTCTTCGGGG
CGAAAACTCTCAAGGATCTTACCGCTGTTGAGATCCAGTTCGATGTAACCCACTCGTGCACCCAACTGAT
CTTCAGCATCTTTTACTTTCACCAGCGTTTCTGGGTGAGCAAAAACAGGAAGGCAAAATGCCGCAAAAAA
GGGAATAAGGGCGACACGGAAATGTTGAATACTCATACTCTTCCTTTTTCAATATTATTGAAGCATTTAT
CAGGGTTATTGTCTCATGAGCGGATACATATTTGAATGTATTTAGAAAAATAAACAAATAGGGGTTCCGC
GCACATTTCCCCGAAAAGTGCCACCTG
[34 nt withheld, positions 3108-3141]
A
[89 nt withheld, positions 3143-3231]
C
[91 nt withheld, positions 3233-3323]
A
[49 nt withheld, positions 3325-3373]
CCTTTGACGTTGGAGTCCACGTTCTTT
[37 nt withheld, positions 3401-3437]
ACCCTATCTCGGTCTATTCTTTTGATTTATAAGGGATTTTGCCGATTTCGGCCTATTGGTTAAAAAATGA
GCTGATTTAACAAAAATTTAACGCGAATTTTAACAAAATATTAACGCTTACAATTTCCATTCGCCATTCA
GGCTGCGCAACTGTTGGGAAGGGCGATCGGTGCGGGCCTCTTCGCTATTACGCCAGCTGGCGAAAGGGGG
ATGTGCTGCAAGGCGATTAAGTTGGGTAACGCCAGGGTTTTCCCAGTCACGACGTTGTAAAACGACGGCC
AGTGAGCGCGCGTAATACGACTCACTATAGGGCGAATTGGAGCTCGGTACCCGGGGGCGCGCCGGATCCA
TATACAGTTGAAGTCGGAAGTTTACATACACTTAAGTTGGAGTCATTAAAACTCGTTTTTCAACCACTCC
ACAAATTTCTTGTTAACAAACTATAGTTTTGGCAAGTCGGTTAGGACATCTACTTTGTGCATGACACAAG
TAATTTTTCCAACAATTGTTTACAGACAGATTATTTCACTTATAATTCACTGTATCACAATTCCAGTGGG
TCAGAAGTTTACATACACTAAGTTGACTGTGCCTTTAAACAGCTTGGAAAATTCCAGAAAATGATGTCAT
GGCTTTAGAAGCTTGCATGCCTGCAGGTTTAAACAGTCGACTCTAGTTATTAATAGTAATCAATTACGGG
GTCATTAGTTCATAGCCCATATATGGAGTTCCGCGTTACATAACTTACGGTAAATGGCCCGCCTGGCTGA
CCGCCCAACGACCCCCGCCCATTGACGTCAATAATGACGTATGTTCCCATAGTAACGCCAATAGGGACTT
TCCATTGACGTCAATGGGTGGAGTATTTACGGTAAACTGCCCACTTGGCAGTACATCAAGTGTATCATAT
GCCAAGTACGCCCCCTATTGACGTCAATGACGGTAAATGGCCCGCCTGGCATTATGCCCAGTACATGACC
TTATGGGACTTTCCTACTTGGCAGTACATCTACGTATTAGTCATCGCTATTACCATGGTGATGCGGTTTT
GGCAGTACATCAATGGGCGTGGATAGCGGTTTGACTCACGGGGATTTCCAAGTCTCCACCCCATTGACGT
CAATGGGAGTTTGTTTTGGCACCAAAATCAACGGGACTTTCCAAAATGTCGTAACAACTCCGCCCCATTG
ACGCAAATGGGCGGTAGGCGTGTACGGTGGGAGGTCTATATAAGCAGAGCTGGTTTAGTGAACCGTCAGA
TCCGCTAGCGCTACCGGTTCTAGAACCTAGGGAGCTCTGGTACCCACTAGTTAGCTAACTAGCTCTGTAT
CTGGCGGACCCGTGGTGGAACTGACGAGTTCTGAACACCCGGCCGCAACCCTGGGAGACGTCCCAGGGAC
TTTGGGGGCCGTTTTTGTGGCCCGACCTGAGGAAGGGAGTCGATGTGGAATCCGACCCCGTCAGGATATG
TGGTTCTGGTAGGAGACGAGAACCTAAAACAGTTCCCGCCTCCGTCTGAATTTTTGCTTTCGGTTTGGAA
CCGAAGCCGCGCGTCTTGTCTGCTGCAGCGCTGCAGCATCGTTCTGTGTTGTCTCTGTCTGACTGTGTTT
CTGTATTTGTCTGAAAATTAGGGCCAGACTGTTACCACTCCCTTAAGTTTGACCTTAGGTCACTGGAAAG
ATGTCGAGCGGATCGCTCACAACCAGTCGGTAGATGTCAAGAAGAGACGTTGGGTTACCTTCTGCTCTGC
AGAATGGCCAACCTTTAACGTCGGATGGCCGCGAGACGGCACCTTTAACCGAGACCTCATCACCCAGGTT
AAGATCAAGGTCTTTTCACCTGGCCCGCATGGACACCCAGACCAGGTCCCCTACATCGTGACCTGGGAAG
CCTTGGCTTTTGACCCCCCTCCCTGGGTCAAGCCCTTTGTACACCCTAAGCCTCCGCCTCCTCTTCCTCC
ATCCGCCCCGTCTCTCCCCCTTGAACCTCCTCGTTCGACCCCGCCTCGATCCTCCCTTTATCCAGCCCTC
ACTCCTTCTCTAGGCGCCGGAATTCGTTGGCCGCATGCGACCCTCCGGGACGGCCGGGGCAGCGCTCCTG
GCGCTGCTGGCTGCGCTCTGCCCGGCGAGTCGGGCTCTGGAGGAAAAGAAAGGTAATTATGTGGTGACAG
ATCACGGCTCGTGCGTCCGAGCCTGTGGGGCCGACAGCTATGAGATGGAGGAAGACGGCGTCCGCAAGTG
TAAGAAGTGCGAAGGGCCTTGCCGCAAAGTGTGTAACGGAATAGGTATTGGTGAATTTAAAGACTCACTC
TCCATAAATGCTACGAATATTAAACACTTCAAAAACTGCACCTCCATCAGTGGCGATCTCCACATCCTGC
CGGTGGCATTTAGGGGTGACTCCTTCACACATACTCCTCCTCTGGATCCACAGGAACTGGATATTCTGAA
AACCGTAAAGGAAATCACAGGGTTTTTGCTGATTCAGGCTTGGCCTGAAAACAGGACGGACCTCCATGCC
TTTGAGAACCTAGAAATCATACGCGGCAGGACCAAGCAACATGGTCAGTTTTCTCTTGCAGTCGTCAGCC
TGAACATAACATCCTTGGGATTACGCTCCCTCAAGGAGATAAGTGATGGAGATGTGATAATTTCAGGAAA
CAAAAATTTGTGCTATGCAAATACAATAAACTGGAAAAAACTGTTTGGGACCTCCGGTCAGAAAACCAAA
ATTATAAGCAACAGAGGTGAAAACAGCTGCAAGGCCACAGGCCAGGTCTGCCATGCCTTGTGCTCCCCCG
AGGGCTGCTGGGGCCCGGAGCCCAGGGACTGCGTCTCTTGCCGGAATGTCAGCCGAGGCAGGGAATGCGT
GGACAAGTGCAACCTTCTGGAGGGTGAGCCAAGGGAGTTTGTGGAGAACTCTGAGTGCATACAGTGCCAC
CCAGAGTGCCTGCCTCAGGCCATGAACATCACCTGCACAGGACGGGGACCAGACAACTGTATCCAGTGTG
CCCACTACATTGACGGCCCCCACTGCGTCAAGACCTGCCCGGCAGGAGTCATGGGAGAAAACAACACCCT
GGTCTGGAAGTACGCAGACGCCGGCCATGTGTGCCACCTGTGCCATCCAAACTGCACCTACGGATGCACT
GGGCCAGGTCTTGAAGGCTGTCCAACGAATGGGCCTAAGATCCCGTCCATCGCCACTGGGATGGTGGGGG
CCCTCCTCTTGCTGCTGGTGGTGGCCCTGGGGATCGGCCTCTTCATGCGAAGGCGCCACATCGTTCGGAA
GCGCACGCTGCGGAGGCTGCTGCAGGAGAGGGAGCTTGTGGGGCCTCTTACACCCAGT
[981 nt withheld, positions 6786-7766]
TTCTTCAGCAGCCCCTCCACGTCACGGACTCCCCTCCTGAGCTCTCTGAGTGCAACCAGCAACAATTCCA
CCGTGGCTTGCATTGATAGAAATGGGCTGCAAAGCTGTCCCATCAAGGAAGACAGCTTCTTGCAGCGATA
CAGCTCAGACCCCACAGGCGCCTTGACTGAGGACAGCATAGACGACACCTTCCTCCCAGTGCCTGAATAC
ATAAACCAGTCCGTTCCCAAAAGGCCCGCTGGCTCTGTGCAGAATCCTGTCTATCACAATCAGCCTCTGA
ACCCCGCGCCCAGCAGAGACCCACACTACCAGGACCCCCACAGCACTGCAGTGGGCAACCCCGAGTATCT
CAACACTGTCCAGCCCACCTGTGTCAACAGCACATTCGACAGCCCTGCCCACTGGGCCCAGAAAGGCAGC
CACCAAATTAGCCTGGACAACCCTGACTACCAGCAGGACTTCTTTCCCAAGGAAGCCAAGCCAAATGGCA
TCTTTAAGGGCTCCACAGCTGAAAATGCAGAATACCTAAGGGTCGCGCCACAAAGCAGTGAATTTATTGG
AGCATGAC
