Features (pLannotate 1.2.2; 22 found; start..end, strand, type, name):
     16..93      +  CDS            HBB (fragment): HBB_PONPY - Experimental evidence at transcript level: Swiss-Prot protein existence level 2. Involved in oxygen transport from the lung to the various peripheral tissues. From Pongo pygmaeus (Bornean orangutan).
    164..219     +  polyA_signal   β-globin poly(A) signal: rabbit β-globin polyadenylation signal (Gil and Proudfoot, 1987)
    560..630     +  CDS            SB100X (fragment): hyperactive variant of the Sleeping Beauty transposase (Mátés et al., 2009)
    882..901     +  misc_feature   MCS (fragment): pBluescript multiple cloning site
    914..932     -  promoter       T3 promoter: promoter for bacteriophage T3 RNA polymerase
    977..993     -  protein_bind   lac operator: The lac repressor binds to the lac operator to inhibit transcription in E. coli. This inhibition can be relieved by adding lactose or isopropyl-β-D-thiogalactopyranoside (IPTG). lac repressor encoded by lacI
   1001..1031    -  promoter       lac promoter: promoter for the E. coli lac operon
   1046..1067    -  protein_bind   CAP binding site: CAP binding activates transcription in the presence of cAMP. E. coli catabolite activator protein
   1080..1172    -  CDS            lacI (fragment): lac repressor; lacI; The lac repressor binds to the lac operator to inhibit transcription in E. coli. This inhibition can be relieved by adding lactose or isopropyl-β-D-thiogalactopyranoside (IPTG).
   1355..1943    -  rep_origin     ori: high-copy-number ColE1/pMB1/pBR322/pUC origin of replication
   2114..2974    -  CDS            AmpR: β-lactamase; bla; confers resistance to ampicillin, carbenicillin, and related antibiotics
   2975..3079    -  promoter       AmpR promoter: bla
   3106..3534    +  rep_origin     f1 ori (sequence partly withheld): f1 bacteriophage origin of replication; arrow indicates direction of (+) strand synthesis
   3565..3720    -  CDS            lacZα (fragment): LacZα fragment of β-galactosidase; lacZ fragment
   3728..3746    +  promoter       T7 promoter: promoter for bacteriophage T7 RNA polymerase
   3749..3771    +  misc_feature   MCS (fragment): pUC18/19 multiple cloning site
   4074..4093    -  misc_feature   MCS (fragment): pUC18/19 multiple cloning site
   4108..4472    +  enhancer       CMV enhancer: human cytomegalovirus immediate early enhancer
   4473..4676    +  promoter       CMV promoter: human cytomegalovirus (CMV) immediate early promoter
   4741..5000    +  misc_feature   MESV Ψ (fragment): packaging signal of murine embryonic stem cell virus
   5067..5483    +  CDS            gag (truncated): truncated Moloney murine leukemia virus (MMLV) gag gene lacking the start codon
   5512..8325    +  CDS            EGFR (fragment) (sequence partly withheld): precursor of human epidermal growth factor receptor
>Addgene plasmid #20280 | PT3.5/CMV-EGFRvIII | analyzer sequence | sequence record 9538
TCGAGCTCAAGCTTCGAATTCACTCCTCAGGTGCAGGCTGCCTATCAGAAGGTGGTGGCTGGTGTGGCCA
ATGCCCTGGCTCACAAATACCACTGAGATCTTTTTCCCTCTGCCAAAAATTATGGGGACATCATGAAGCC
CCTTGAGCATCTGACTTCTGGCTAATAAAGGAAATTTATTTTCATTGCAATAGTGTGTTGGAATTTTTTG
TGTCTCTCACTCGGAAGGACATATGGGAGGGCAAATCATTTAAAACATCAGAATGAGTATTTGGTTTAGA
GTTTGGCAACATATGCCATATGCTGGCTGCCATGAACAAAGGTGGCTATAAAGAGGTCATCAGTATATGA
AACAGCCCCCTGCTGTCCATTCCTTATTCCATAGAAAAGCCTTGACTTGAGGTTAGATTTTTTTTATATT
TTGTTTTGTGTTATTTTTTTCTTTAACATCCCTAAAATTTTCCTTACATGTTTTACTAGCCAGATTTTTC
CTCCTCTCCTGACTACTCCCAGTCATAGCTGTCCCTCTTCTCTTATGAAGATCCCTCGACCTGCAGCCCA
AGCTTGTGGAAGGCTACTCGAAATGTTTGACCCAAGTTAAACAATTTAAAGGCAATGCTACCAAATACTA
ATTGAGTGTATGTAAACTTCTGACCCACTGGGAATGTGATGAAAGAAATAAAAGCTGAAATGAATCATTC
TCTCTACTATTATTCTGATATTTCACATTCTTAAAATAAAGTGGTGATCCTAACTGACCTAAGACAGGGA
ATTTTTACTAGGATTAAATGTCAGGAATTGTGAAAAAGTGAGTTTAAATGTATTTGGCTAAGGTGTATGT
AAACTTCCGACTTCAACTGTATAGGGATCCTCTAGCTAGAGTCGAGGGGGGGCCCGGTACCCAGCTTTTG
TTCCCTTTAGTGAGGGTTAATTTCGAGCTTGGCGTAATCATGGTCATAGCTGTTTCCTGTGTGAAATTGT
TATCCGCTCACAATTCCACACAACATACGAGCCGGAAGCATAAAGTGTAAAGCCTGGGGTGCCTAATGAG
TGAGCTAACTCACATTAATTGCGTTGCGCTCACTGCCCGCTTTCCAGTCGGGAAACCTGTCGTGCCAGCT
GCATTAATGAATCGGCCAACGCGCGGGGAGAGGCGGTTTGCGTATTGGGCGCTCTTCCGCTTCCTCGCTC
ACTGACTCGCTGCGCTCGGTCGTTCGGCTGCGGCGAGCGGTATCAGCTCACTCAAAGGCGGTAATACGGT
TATCCACAGAATCAGGGGATAACGCAGGAAAGAACATGTGAGCAAAAGGCCAGCAAAAGGCCAGGAACCG
TAAAAAGGCCGCGTTGCTGGCGTTTTTCCATAGGCTCCGCCCCCCTGACGAGCATCACAAAAATCGACGC
TCAAGTCAGAGGTGGCGAAACCCGACAGGACTATAAAGATACCAGGCGTTTCCCCCTGGAAGCTCCCTCG
TGCGCTCTCCTGTTCCGACCCTGCCGCTTACCGGATACCTGTCCGCCTTTCTCCCTTCGGGAAGCGTGGC
GCTTTCTCATAGCTCACGCTGTAGGTATCTCAGTTCGGTGTAGGTCGTTCGCTCCAAGCTGGGCTGTGTG
CACGAACCCCCCGTTCAGCCCGACCGCTGCGCCTTATCCGGTAACTATCGTCTTGAGTCCAACCCGGTAA
GACACGACTTATCGCCACTGGCAGCAGCCACTGGTAACAGGATTAGCAGAGCGAGGTATGTAGGCGGTGC
TACAGAGTTCTTGAAGTGGTGGCCTAACTACGGCTACACTAGAAGGACAGTATTTGGTATCTGCGCTCTG
CTGAAGCCAGTTACCTTCGGAAAAAGAGTTGGTAGCTCTTGATCCGGCAAACAAACCACCGCTGGTAGCG
GTGGTTTTTTTGTTTGCAAGCAGCAGATTACGCGCAGAAAAAAAGGATCTCAAGAAGATCCTTTGATCTT
TTCTACGGGGTCTGACGCTCAGTGGAACGAAAACTCACGTTAAGGGATTTTGGTCATGAGATTATCAAAA
AGGATCTTCACCTAGATCCTTTTAAATTAAAAATGAAGTTTTAAATCAATCTAAAGTATATATGAGTAAA
CTTGGTCTGACAGTTACCAATGCTTAATCAGTGAGGCACCTATCTCAGCGATCTGTCTATTTCGTTCATC
CATAGTTGCCTGACTCCCCGTCGTGTAGATAACTACGATACGGGAGGGCTTACCATCTGGCCCCAGTGCT
GCAATGATACCGCGAGACCCACGCTCACCGGCTCCAGATTTATCAGCAATAAACCAGCCAGCCGGAAGGG
CCGAGCGCAGAAGTGGTCCTGCAACTTTATCCGCCTCCATCCAGTCTATTAATTGTTGCCGGGAAGCTAG
AGTAAGTAGTTCGCCAGTTAATAGTTTGCGCAACGTTGTTGCCATTGCTACAGGCATCGTGGTGTCACGC
TCGTCGTTTGGTATGGCTTCATTCAGCTCCGGTTCCCAACGATCAAGGCGAGTTACATGATCCCCCATGT
TGTGCAAAAAAGCGGTTAGCTCCTTCGGTCCTCCGATCGTTGTCAGAAGTAAGTTGGCCGCAGTGTTATC
ACTCATGGTTATGGCAGCACTGCATAATTCTCTTACTGTCATGCCATCCGTAAGATGCTTTTCTGTGACT
GGTGAGTACTCAACCAAGTCATTCTGAGAATAGTGTATGCGGCGACCGAGTTGCTCTTGCCCGGCGTCAA
TACGGGATAATACCGCGCCACATAGCAGAACTTTAAAAGTGCTCATCATTGGAAAACGTTCTTCGGGGCG
AAAACTCTCAAGGATCTTACCGCTGTTGAGATCCAGTTCGATGTAACCCACTCGTGCACCCAACTGATCT
TCAGCATCTTTTACTTTCACCAGCGTTTCTGGGTGAGCAAAAACAGGAAGGCAAAATGCCGCAAAAAAGG
GAATAAGGGCGACACGGAAATGTTGAATACTCATACTCTTCCTTTTTCAATATTATTGAAGCATTTATCA
GGGTTATTGTCTCATGAGCGGATACATATTTGAATGTATTTAGAAAAATAAACAAATAGGGGTTCCGCGC
ACATTTCCCCGAAAAGTGCCACCTG
[124 nt withheld, positions 3106-3229]
C
[91 nt withheld, positions 3231-3321]
A
[49 nt withheld, positions 3323-3371]
CCTTTGACGTTGGAGTCCACGTTCTTT
[37 nt withheld, positions 3399-3435]
ACCCTATCTCGGTCTATTCTTTTGATTTATAAGGGATTTTGCCGATTTCGGCCTATTGGTTAAAAAATGA
GCTGATTTAACAAAAATTTAACGCGAATTTTAACAAAATATTAACGCTTACAATTTCCATTCGCCATTCA
GGCTGCGCAACTGTTGGGAAGGGCGATCGGTGCGGGCCTCTTCGCTATTACGCCAGCTGGCGAAAGGGGG
ATGTGCTGCAAGGCGATTAAGTTGGGTAACGCCAGGGTTTTCCCAGTCACGACGTTGTAAAACGACGGCC
AGTGAGCGCGCGTAATACGACTCACTATAGGGCGAATTGGAGCTCGGTACCCGGGGGCGCGCCGGATCCA
TATACAGTTGAAGTCGGAAGTTTACATACACTTAAGTTGGAGTCATTAAAACTCGTTTTTCAACCACTCC
ACAAATTTCTTGTTAACAAACTATAGTTTTGGCAAGTCGGTTAGGACATCTACTTTGTGCATGACACAAG
TAATTTTTCCAACAATTGTTTACAGACAGATTATTTCACTTATAATTCACTGTATCACAATTCCAGTGGG
TCAGAAGTTTACATACACTAAGTTGACTGTGCCTTTAAACAGCTTGGAAAATTCCAGAAAATGATGTCAT
GGCTTTAGAAGCTTGCATGCCTGCAGGTTTAAACAGTCGACTCTAGTTATTAATAGTAATCAATTACGGG
GTCATTAGTTCATAGCCCATATATGGAGTTCCGCGTTACATAACTTACGGTAAATGGCCCGCCTGGCTGA
CCGCCCAACGACCCCCGCCCATTGACGTCAATAATGACGTATGTTCCCATAGTAACGCCAATAGGGACTT
TCCATTGACGTCAATGGGTGGACTATTTACGGTAAACTGCCCACTTGGCAGTACATCAAGTGTATCATAT
GCCAAGTACGCCCCCTATTGACGTCAATGACGGTAAATGGCCCGCCTGGCATTATGCCCAGTACATGACC
TTATGGGACTTTCCTACTTGGCAGTACATCTACGTATTAGTCATCGCTATTACCATGGTGATGCGGTTTT
GGCAGTACATCAATGGGCGTGGATAGCGGTTTGACTCACGGGGATTTCCAAGTCTCCACCCCATTGACGT
CAATGGGAGTTTGTTTTGGCACCAAAATCAACGGGACTTTCCAAAATGTCGTAACAACTCCGCCCCATTG
ACGCAAATGGGCGGTAGGCGTGTACGGTGGGAGGTCTATATAAGCAGAGCTGGTTTAGTGAACCGTCAGA
TCCGCTAGCGCTACCGGTTCTAGAACCTAGGGAGCTCTGGTACCCACTAGTTAGCTAACTAGCTCTGTAT
CTGGCGGACCCGTGGTGGAACTGACGAGTTCTGAACACCCGGCCGCAACCCTGGGAGACGTCCCAGGGAC
TTTGGGGGCCGTTTTTGTGGCCCGACCTGAGGAAGGGAGTCGATGTGGAATCCGACCCCGTCAGGATATG
TGGTTCTGGTAGGAGACGAGAACCTAAAACAGTTCCCGCCTCCGTCTGAATTTTTGCTTTCGGTTTGGAA
CCGAAGCCGCGCGTCTTGTCTGCTGCAGCGCTGCAGCATCGTTCTGTGTTGTCTCTGTCTGACTGTGTTT
CTGTATTTGTCTGAAAATTAGGGCCAGACTGTTACCACTCCCTTAAGTTTGACCTTAGGTCACTGGAAAG
ATGTCGAGCGGATCGCTCACAACCAGTCGGTAGATGTCAAGAAGAGACGTTGGGTTACCTTCTGCTCTGC
AGAATGGCCAACCTTTAACGTCGGATGGCCGCGAGACGGCACCTTTAACCGAGACCTCATCACCCAGGTT
AAGATCAAGGTCTTTTCACCTGGCCCGCATGGACACCCAGACCAGGTCCCCTACATCGTGACCTGGGAAG
CCTTGGCTTTTGACCCCCCTCCCTGGGTCAAGCCCTTTGTACACCCTAAGCCTCCGCCTCCTCTTCCTCC
ATCCGCCCCGTCTCTCCCCCTTGAACCTCCTCGTTCGACCCCGCCTCGATCCTCCCTTTATCCAGCCCTC
ACTCCTTCTCTAGGCGCCGGAATTCGTTATGCGACCCTCCGGGACGACGTACCAGATGGATGTGAACCCC
GAGGGCAAATACAGCTTTGGTGCCACCTGCGTGAAGAAGTGTCCCCGTAATTATGTGGTGACAGATCACG
GCTCGTGCGTCCGAGCCTGTGGGGCCGACAGCTATGAGATGGAGGAAGACGGCGTCCGCAAGTGTAAGAA
GTGCGAAGGGCCTTGCCGCAAAGTGTGTAACGGAATAGGTATTGGTGAATTTAAAGACTCACTCTCCATA
AATGCTACGAATATTAAACACTTCAAAAACTGCACCTCCATCAGTGGCGATCTCCACATCCTGCCGGTGG
CATTTAGGGGTGACTCCTTCACACATACTCCTCCTCTGGATCCACAGGAACTGGATATTCTGAAAACCGT
AAAGGAAATCACAGGGTTTTTGCTGATTCAGGCTTGGCCTGAAAACAGGACGGACCTCCATGCCTTTGAG
AACCTAGAAATCATACGCGGCAGGACCAAGCAACATGGTCAGTTTTCTCTTGCAGTCGTCAGCCTGAACA
TAACATCCTTGGGATTACGCTCCCTCAAGGAGATAAGTGATGGAGATGTGATAATTTCAGGAAACAAAAA
TTTGTGCTATGCAAATACAATAAACTGGAAAAAACTGTTTGGGACCTCCGGTCAGAAAACCAAAATTATA
AGCAACAGAGGTGAAAACAGCTGCAAGGCCACAGGCCAGGTCTGCCATGCCTTGTGCTCCCCCGAGGGCT
GCTGGGGCCCGGAGCCCAGGGACTGCGTCTCTTGCCGGAATGTCAGCCGAGGCAGGGAATGCGTGGACAA
GTGCAACCTTCTGGAGGGTGAGCCAAGGGAGTTTGTGGAGAACTCTGAGTGCATACAGTGCCACCCAGAG
TGCCTGCCTCAGGCCATGAACATCACCTGCACAGGACGGGGACCAGACAACTGTATCCAGTGTGCCCACT
ACATTGACGGCCCCCACTGCGTCAAGACCTGCCCGGCAGGAGTCATGGGAGAAAACAACACCCTGGTCTG
GAAGTACGCAGACGCCGGCCATGTGTGCCACCTGTGCCATCCAAACTGCACCTACGGATGCACTGGGCCA
GGTCTTGAAGGCTGTCCAACGAATGGGCCTAAGATCCCGTCCATCGCCACTGGGATGGTGGGGGCCCTCC
TCTTGCTGCTGGTGGTGGCCCTGGGGATCGGCCTCTTCATGCGAAGGCGCCACATCGTTCGGAAGCGCAC
GCTGCGGAGGCTGCTGCAGGAGAGGGAGCTTGTGGAGCCTCTTACACCCAGT
[981 nt withheld, positions 6778-7758]
TTCTTCAGCAGCCCCTCCACGTCACGGACTCCCCTCCTGAGCTCTCTGAGTGCAACCAGCAACAATTCCA
CCGTGGCTTGCATTGATAGAAATGGGCTGCAAAGCTGTCCCATCAAGGAAGACAGCTTCTTGCAGCGATA
CAGCTCAGACCCCACAGGCGCCTTGACTGAGGACAGCATAGACGACACCTTCCTCCCAGTGCCTGAATAC
ATAAACCAGTCCGTTCCCAAAAGGCCCGCTGGCTCTGTGCAGAATCCTGTCTATCACAATCAGCCTCTGA
ACCCCGCGCCCAGCAGAGACCCACACTACCAGGACCCCCACAGCACTGCAGTGGGCAACCCCGAGTATCT
CAACACTGTCCAGCCCACCTGTGTCAACAGCACATTCGACAGCCCTGCCCACTGGGCCCAGAAAGGCAGC
CACCAAATTAGCCTGGACAACCCTGACTACCAGCAGGACTTCTTTCCCAAGGAAGCCAAGCCAAATGGCA
TCTTTAAGGGCTCCACAGCTGAAAATGCAGAATACCTAAGGGTCGCGCCACAAAGCAGTGAATTTATTGG
AGCATGAAAC
