>Addgene plasmid #20280 | PT3.5/CMV-EGFRvIII | addgene partial sequence | sequence record 26135 | 20280 with pBABE-F
CGTTGGCCGCATGCGACCCTCCGGGANGGCCGGGGCAGCGCTCCTGGCGCTGCTGGCTGCGCTCTGCCCG
GCGAGTCGGGCTCTGGAGGAAAAGAAAGGTAATTATGTGGTGACAGATCACGGCTCGTGCGTCCGAGCCT
GTGGGGCCGACAGCTATGAGATGGAGGAAGACGGCGTCCGCAAGTGTAAGAAGTGCGAAGGGCCTTGCCG
CAAAGTGTGTAACGGAATAGGTATTGGTGAATTTAAAGACTCACTCTCCATAAATGCTACGAATATTAAA
CACTTCAAAAACTGCACCTCCATCAGTGGCGATCTCCACATCCTGCCGGTGGCATTTAGGGGTGACTCCT
TCACACATACTCCTCCTCTGGATCCACAGGAACTGGATATTCTGAAAACCGTAAAGGAAATCACAGGGTT
TTTGCTGATTCAGGCTTGGCCTGAAAACAGGACGGACCTCCATGCCTTTGAGAACCTAGAAATCATACGC
GGCAGGACCAAGCAACATGGTCAGTTTTCTCTTGCAGTCGTCAGCCTGAACATAACATCCTTGGGATTAC
GCTCCCTCAAGGAGATAAGTGATGGAGATGTGATAATTTCAGGAAACAAAAATTTGTGCTATGCAAATAC
AATAAACTGGAAAAAACTGTT
